Addgene plasmid #100793: HA-mus-Bnip3_deltaExon3
Purpose: Mammalian expression of Bnip3_deltaExon3 splice variant
Depositing lab: Joseph Gordon. Depositing organization: University of Manitoba. Publication: Human Milk Fortification Increases Bnip3 Expression Associated With Intestinal Cell Death In Vitro. Diehl-Jones W, Archibald A, Gordon JW, Mughal W, Hossain Z, Friel JK. J Pediatr Gastroenterol Nutr. 2015 Nov;61(5):583-90. doi: 10.1097/MPG.0000000000000876. PubMed 26505960.
Backbone
  Vector backbone: pcDNA3.1(+)
  Backbone size w/o insert (bp): 5400
  Vector type: Mammalian Expression
Growth in bacteria
  Bacterial resistance: Ampicillin, 100 μg/mL
  Growth temperature: 37°C
  Growth strain: DH5alpha
  Copy number: High Copy
Gene/Insert
  Gene/Insert name: mouse-Bnip3_deltaExon3
  Species: M. musculus (mouse)
  Insert size (bp): 228
  Mutation: Exon3 deletion
  Entrez Gene: Bnip3 (a.k.a. Nip3)
  Promoter: CMV
  Tag / fusion protein: HA (N terminal on insert)
  Cloning method: Restriction Enzyme; 5′ cloning site EcoRI (not destroyed); 3′ cloning site XhoI (not destroyed)
  Sequencing primers: 5′ T8; 3′ Sp7
Terms and licenses: Academic/Nonprofit Terms; Industry Terms: Not Available to Industry
How to cite: HA-mus-Bnip3_deltaExon3 was a gift from Joseph Gordon (Addgene plasmid # 100793 ; http://n2t.net/addgene:100793 ; RRID:Addgene_100793)
