[The description below was written by a language model from this plasmid's Addgene catalogue record and pLannotate feature annotations shown in this document.]
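Description:
HA-mus-Bnip3_deltaExon3 is a mammalian expression plasmid built on the pcDNA3.1(+) backbone that drives production of an N-terminally HA-tagged splice variant of mouse Bnip3 lacking exon 3. The short insert (listed as 228 bp) was cloned between EcoRI and XhoI sites, both retained, and sits downstream of the human cytomegalovirus immediate-early enhancer and promoter, with the bovine growth hormone polyadenylation signal providing 3′ end processing. The feature table of the roughly 5.7 kb sequenced plasmid shows a partial match to an HA epitope element just upstream of a Bnip3 coding fragment, consistent with the catalogue description. T7 and SP6 phage promoters flank the cloning region and can serve as sequencing priming sites or for in vitro transcription. A few very short fragment annotations, such as an HIV-1 LTR piece next to the CMV promoter, a ble fragment and a lacI fragment, are probably incidental similarity matches in backbone sequence rather than functional parts.

In bacteria the plasmid is propagated through a high-copy ColE1/pUC-type origin and selected with ampicillin via the β-lactamase gene; an f1 origin is also present, allowing single-stranded DNA production. For mammalian cells, a neomycin phosphotransferase cassette under the SV40 early promoter, terminated by the SV40 poly(A) signal, permits G418 selection of stable transfectants. Full-length Bnip3 is annotated as an apoptosis-inducing protein involved in mitochondrial quality control, and this construct allows transient or stable expression of the exon 3-deleted isoform, detectable through its HA tag, to study how the variant behaves in cell death contexts. The associated publication concerns Bnip3 expression and intestinal cell death in vitro.
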