Features (pLannotate 1.2.2; 22 found; start..end, strand, type, name):
     27..406     +  enhancer       CMV enhancer: human cytomegalovirus immediate early enhancer
    407..610     +  promoter       CMV promoter: human cytomegalovirus (CMV) immediate early promoter
    606..639     +  LTR            5' LTR (truncated) (fragment): truncated 5' long terminal repeat (LTR) from HIV-1
    655..673     +  promoter       T7 promoter: promoter for bacteriophage T7 RNA polymerase
    699..724     +  CDS            3xHA (fragment): three tandem HA epitope tags
    750..929     +  CDS            Bnip3 (fragment): BNIP3_MOUSE - Also known as Nip3. Experimental evidence at protein level: Swiss-Prot protein existence level 1. Apoptosis-inducing protein that can overcome BCL2 suppression. May play a role in repartitioning calcium between the two major intracellular calcium stores in association with BCL2 (By similarity). Involved in mitochondrial quality control via its interaction with SPATA18/MIEAP: in response to mitochondrial damage, participates in mitochondrial protein catabolic process (also named MALM) leading to the degradation of damaged proteins inside mitochondria. The physical interaction of S
   1005..1023    -  promoter       SP6 promoter: promoter for bacteriophage SP6 RNA polymerase
   1049..1273    +  polyA_signal   bGH poly(A) signal: bovine growth hormone polyadenylation signal
   1277..1298    +  promoter       SV40 promoter (fragment): SV40 enhancer and early promoter
   1319..1747    +  rep_origin     f1 ori (sequence partly withheld): f1 bacteriophage origin of replication; arrow indicates direction of (+) strand synthesis
   1761..2090    +  promoter       SV40 promoter: SV40 enhancer and early promoter
   2157..2948    +  CDS            neo: KKA2_KLEPN - Also known as kan, nptII. Experimental evidence at protein level: Swiss-Prot protein existence level 1. Resistance to kanamycin, neomycin, paromomycin, ribostamycin, butirosin and gentamicin B. From Klebsiella pneumoniae.
   2972..3130    +  CDS            ble (fragment): BLE_KLEPN - Experimental evidence at protein level: Swiss-Prot protein existence level 1. Binding protein with a strong affinity to the bleomycin family of antibiotics. Binds to CL990; an antimitotic-antibiotic compound. From Klebsiella pneumoniae.
   3125..3246    +  polyA_signal   SV40 poly(A) signal: SV40 polyadenylation signal
   3319..3335    -  protein_bind   lac operator: The lac repressor binds to the lac operator to inhibit transcription in E. coli. This inhibition can be relieved by adding lactose or isopropyl-β-D-thiogalactopyranoside (IPTG). lac repressor encoded by lacI
   3343..3373    -  promoter       lac promoter: promoter for the E. coli lac operon
   3388..3409    -  protein_bind   CAP binding site: CAP binding activates transcription in the presence of cAMP. E. coli catabolite activator protein
   3422..3514    -  CDS            lacI (fragment): lac repressor; lacI; The lac repressor binds to the lac operator to inhibit transcription in E. coli. This inhibition can be relieved by adding lactose or isopropyl-β-D-thiogalactopyranoside (IPTG).
   3697..4285    -  rep_origin     ori: high-copy-number ColE1/pMB1/pBR322/pUC origin of replication
   4456..5316    -  CDS            AmpR: β-lactamase; bla; confers resistance to ampicillin, carbenicillin, and related antibiotics
   5317..5421    -  promoter       AmpR promoter: bla
   5480..5532    -  misc_feature   bom (fragment): basis of mobility region from pBR322
>Addgene plasmid #100793 | HA-mus-Bnip3_deltaExon3 | addgene full sequence | sequence record 193239 | Addgene NGS Result
CGATGTACGGGCCAGATATACGCGTTGACATTGATTATTGACTAGTTATTAATAGTAATCAATTACGGGG
TCATTAGTTCATAGCCCATATATGGAGTTCCGCGTTACATAACTTACGGTAAATGGCCCGCCTGGCTGAC
CGCCCAACGACCCCCGCCCATTGACGTCAATAATGACGTATGTTCCCATAGTAACGCCAATAGGGACTTT
CCATTGACGTCAATGGGTGGAGTATTTACGGTAAACTGCCCACTTGGCAGTACATCAAGTGTATCATATG
CCAAGTACGCCCCCTATTGACGTCAATGACGGTAAATGGCCCGCCTGGCATTATGCCCAGTACATGACCT
TATGGGACTTTCCTACTTGGCAGTACATCTACGTATTAGTCATCGCTATTACCATGGTGATGCGGTTTTG
GCAGTACATCAATGGGCGTGGATAGCGGTTTGACTCACGGGGATTTCCAAGTCTCCACCCCATTGACGTC
AATGGGAGTTTGTTTTGGCACCAAAATCAACGGGACTTTCCAAAATGTCGTAACAACTCCGCCCCATTGA
CGCAAATGGGCGGTAGGCGTGTACGGTGGGAGGTCTATATAAGCAGAGCTCTCTGGCTAACTAGAGAACC
CACTGCTTACTGGCTTATCGAAATTAATACGACTCACTATAGGGAGACCCAAGCTTGGTACCATGGCGTA
CCCATACGATGTTCCAGATTACGCCGGATCCATCGATGTCGACGAATTCATGTCGCAGAGCGGGGAGGAG
AACCTGCAGGGCTCCTGGGTAGAACTGCACTTCAGCAATGGCAATGGGAGCAGCGTTCCAGCCTCCGTCT
CTATTTATAATGGTGACATGGAAAAAATACTGTTGGATGCCCAGCATGAATCTGGACGAAGTAGCTCCAA
GAGTTCTCACTGTGACAGTCTGAGGAAGATTATATTGAGAGAAGAAGAGAAGTTGAAAGTATCCTGACTC
GAGCATGCATCTAGAGGGCCCTATTCTATAGTGTCACCTAAATGCTAGAGCTCGCTGATCAGCCTCGACT
GTGCCTTCTAGTTGCCAGCCATCTGTTGTTTGCCCCTCCCCCGTGCCTTCCTTGACCCTGGAAGGTGCCA
CTCCCACTGTCCTTTCCTAATAAAATGAGGAAATTGCATCGCATTGTCTGAGTAGGTGTCATTCTATTCT
GGGGGGTGGGGTGGGGCAGGACAGCAAGGGGGAGGATTGGGAAGACAATAGCAGGCATGCTGGGGATGCG
GTGGGCTCTATGGCTTCTGAGGCGGAAAGAACCAGCTGGGGCTCTAGGGGGTATCCCC
[124 nt withheld, positions 1319-1442]
C
[91 nt withheld, positions 1444-1534]
A
[49 nt withheld, positions 1536-1584]
CCTTTGACGTTGGAGTCCACGTTCTTT
[37 nt withheld, positions 1612-1648]
ACCCTATCTCGGTCTATTCTTTTGATTTATAAGGGATTTTGCCGATTTCGGCCTATTGGTTAAAAAATGA
GCTGATTTAACAAAAATTTAACGCGAATTAATTCTGTGGAATGTGTGTCAGTTAGGGTGTGGAAAGTCCC
CAGGCTCCCCAGCAGGCAGAAGTATGCAAAGCATGCATCTCAATTAGTCAGCAACCAGGTGTGGAAAGTC
CCCAGGCTCCCCAGCAGGCAGAAGTATGCAAAGCATGCATCTCAATTAGTCAGCAACCATAGTCCCGCCC
CTAACTCCGCCCATCCCGCCCCTAACTCCGCCCAGTTCCGCCCATTCTCCGCCCCATGGCTGACTAATTT
TTTTTATTTATGCAGAGGCCGAGGCCGCCTCTGCCTCTGAGCTATTCCAGAAGTAGTGAGGAGGCTTTTT
TGGAGGCCTAGGCTTTTGCAAAAAGCTCCCGGGAGCTTGTATATCCATTTTCGGATCTGATCAAGAGACA
GGATGAGGATCGTTTCGCATGATTGAACAAGATGGATTGCACGCAGGTTCTCCGGCCGCTTGGGTGGAGA
GGCTATTCGGCTATGACTGGGCACAACAGACAATCGGCTGCTCTGATGCCGCCGTGTTCCGGCTGTCAGC
GCAGGGGCGCCCGGTTCTTTTTGTCAAGACCGACCTGTCCGGTGCCCTGAATGAACTGCAGGACGAGGCA
GCGCGGCTATCGTGGCTGGCCACGACGGGCGTTCCTTGCGCAGCTGTGCTCGACGTTGTCACTGAAGCGG
GAAGGGACTGGCTGCTATTGGGCGAAGTGCCGGGGCAGGATCTCCTGTCATCTCACCTTGCTCCTGCCGA
GAAAGTATCCATCATGGCTGATGCAATGCGGCGGCTGCATACGCTTGATCCGGCTACCTGCCCATTCGAC
CACCAAGCGAAACATCGCATCGAGCGAGCACGTACTCGGATGGAAGCCGGTCTTGTCGATCAGGATGATC
TGGACGAAGAGCATCAGGGGCTCGCGCCAGCCGAACTGTTCGCCAGGCTCAAGGCGCGCATGCCCGACGG
CGAGGATCTCGTCGTGACCCATGGCGATGCCTGCTTGCCGAATATCATGGTGGAAAATGGCCGCTTTTCT
GGATTCATCGACTGTGGCCGGCTGGGTGTGGCGGACCGCTATCAGGACATAGCGTTGGCTACCCGTGATA
TTGCTGAAGAGCTTGGCGGCGAATGGGCTGACCGCTTCCTCGTGCTTTACGGTATCGCCGCTCCCGATTC
GCAGCGCATCGCCTTCTATCGCCTTCTTGACGAGTTCTTCTGAGCGGGACTCTGGGGTTCGAAATGACCG
ACCAAGCGACGCCCAACCTGCCATCACGAGATTTCGATTCCACCGCCGCCTTCTATGAAAGGTTGGGCTT
CGGAATCGTTTTCCGGGACGCCGGCTGGATGATCCTCCAGCGCGGGGATCTCATGCTGGAGTTCTTCGCC
CACCCCAACTTGTTTATTGCAGCTTATAATGGTTACAAATAAAGCAATAGCATCACAAATTTCACAAATA
AAGCATTTTTTTCACTGCATTCTAGTTGTGGTTTGTCCAAACTCATCAATGTATCTTATCATGTCTGTAT
ACCGTCGACCTCTAGCTAGAGCTTGGCGTAATCATGGTCATAGCTGTTTCCTGTGTGAAATTGTTATCCG
CTCACAATTCCACACAACATACGAGCCGGAAGCATAAAGTGTAAAGCCTGGGGTGCCTAATGAGTGAGCT
AACTCACATTAATTGCGTTGCGCTCACTGCCCGCTTTCCAGTCGGGAAACCTGTCGTGCCAGCTGCATTA
ATGAATCGGCCAACGCGCGGGGAGAGGCGGTTTGCGTATTGGGCGCTCTTCCGCTTCCTCGCTCACTGAC
TCGCTGCGCTCGGTCGTTCGGCTGCGGCGAGCGGTATCAGCTCACTCAAAGGCGGTAATACGGTTATCCA
CAGAATCAGGGGATAACGCAGGAAAGAACATGTGAGCAAAAGGCCAGCAAAAGGCCAGGAACCGTAAAAA
GGCCGCGTTGCTGGCGTTTTTCCATAGGCTCCGCCCCCCTGACGAGCATCACAAAAATCGACGCTCAAGT
CAGAGGTGGCGAAACCCGACAGGACTATAAAGATACCAGGCGTTTCCCCCTGGAAGCTCCCTCGTGCGCT
CTCCTGTTCCGACCCTGCCGCTTACCGGATACCTGTCCGCCTTTCTCCCTTCGGGAAGCGTGGCGCTTTC
TCATAGCTCACGCTGTAGGTATCTCAGTTCGGTGTAGGTCGTTCGCTCCAAGCTGGGCTGTGTGCACGAA
CCCCCCGTTCAGCCCGACCGCTGCGCCTTATCCGGTAACTATCGTCTTGAGTCCAACCCGGTAAGACACG
ACTTATCGCCACTGGCAGCAGCCACTGGTAACAGGATTAGCAGAGCGAGGTATGTAGGCGGTGCTACAGA
GTTCTTGAAGTGGTGGCCTAACTACGGCTACACTAGAAGAACAGTATTTGGTATCTGCGCTCTGCTGAAG
CCAGTTACCTTCGGAAAAAGAGTTGGTAGCTCTTGATCCGGCAAACAAACCACCGCTGGTAGCGGTGGTT
TTTTTGTTTGCAAGCAGCAGATTACGCGCAGAAAAAAAGGATCTCAAGAAGATCCTTTGATCTTTTCTAC
GGGGTCTGACGCTCAGTGGAACGAAAACTCACGTTAAGGGATTTTGGTCATGAGATTATCAAAAAGGATC
TTCACCTAGATCCTTTTAAATTAAAAATGAAGTTTTAAATCAATCTAAAGTATATATGAGTAAACTTGGT
CTGACAGTTACCAATGCTTAATCAGTGAGGCACCTATCTCAGCGATCTGTCTATTTCGTTCATCCATAGT
TGCCTGACTCCCCGTCGTGTAGATAACTACGATACGGGAGGGCTTACCATCTGGCCCCAGTGCTGCAATG
ATACCGCGAGACCCACGCTCACCGGCTCCAGATTTATCAGCAATAAACCAGCCAGCCGGAAGGGCCGAGC
GCAGAAGTGGTCCTGCAACTTTATCCGCCTCCATCCAGTCTATTAATTGTTGCCGGGAAGCTAGAGTAAG
TAGTTCGCCAGTTAATAGTTTGCGCAACGTTGTTGCCATTGCTACAGGCATCGTGGTGTCACGCTCGTCG
TTTGGTATGGCTTCATTCAGCTCCGGTTCCCAACGATCAAGGCGAGTTACATGATCCCCCATGTTGTGCA
AAAAAGCGGTTAGCTCCTTCGGTCCTCCGATCGTTGTCAGAAGTAAGTTGGCCGCAGTGTTATCACTCAT
GGTTATGGCAGCACTGCATAATTCTCTTACTGTCATGCCATCCGTAAGATGCTTTTCTGTGACTGGTGAG
TACTCAACCAAGTCATTCTGAGAATAGTGTATGCGGCGACCGAGTTGCTCTTGCCCGGCGTCAATACGGG
ATAATACCGCGCCACATAGCAGAACTTTAAAAGTGCTCATCATTGGAAAACGTTCTTCGGGGCGAAAACT
CTCAAGGATCTTACCGCTGTTGAGATCCAGTTCGATGTAACCCACTCGTGCACCCAACTGATCTTCAGCA
TCTTTTACTTTCACCAGCGTTTCTGGGTGAGCAAAAACAGGAAGGCAAAATGCCGCAAAAAAGGGAATAA
GGGCGACACGGAAATGTTGAATACTCATACTCTTCCTTTTTCAATATTATTGAAGCATTTATCAGGGTTA
TTGTCTCATGAGCGGATACATATTTGAATGTATTTAGAAAAATAAACAAATAGGGGTTCCGCGCACATTT
CCCCGAAAAGTGCCACCTGACGTCGACGGATCGGGAGATCTCCCGATCCCCTATGGTGCACTCTCAGTAC
AATCTGCTCTGATGCCGCATAGTTAAGCCAGTATCTGCTCCCTGCTTGTGTGTTGGAGGTCGCTGAGTAG
TGCGCGAGCAAAATTTAAGCTACAACAAGGCAAGGCTTGACCGACAATTGCATGAAGAATCTGCTTAGGG
TTAGGCGTTTTGCGCTGCTTCG
