>Addgene plasmid #100793 | HA-mus-Bnip3_deltaExon3 | depositor partial sequence | sequence record 189485 | mouse BNIP3_Exon2
ATGTCGCAGAGCGGGGAGGAGAACCTGCAGGGCTCCTGGGTAGAACTGCACTTCAGCAATGGCAATGGGA
GCAGCGTTCCAGCCTCCGTCTCTATTTATAATGGTGACATGGAAAAAATACTGTTGGATGCCCAGCATGA
ATCTGGACGAAGTAGCTCCAAGAGTTCTCACTGTGACAGTCTGAGGAAGATTATATTGAGAGAAGAAGAG
AAGTTGAAAGTATCCTGA
